Addgene plasmid #180433: pU6-pegRNA-LRRK2-G2019S-3b
Purpose: Transiently expressing a pegRNA to introduce LRRK2-G2019S mutation in human cells
Depositing lab: Frank Soldner. Depositing organization: Albert Einstein College of Medicine. Publication: Highly efficient generation of isogenic pluripotent stem cell models using prime editing. Li H, Busquets O, Verma Y, Syed KM, Kutnowski N, Pangilinan GR, Gilbert LA, Bateup HS, Rio DC, Hockemeyer D, Soldner F. Elife. 2022 Sep 7;11:e79208. doi: 10.7554/eLife.79208. PubMed 36069759.
Backbone
  Vector backbone: pU6-pegRNA-GG-acceptor
  Backbone manufacturer: Addgene Plasmid #132777
  Backbone size w/o insert (bp): 3000
  Vector type: Mammalian Expression, CRISPR
Growth in bacteria
  Bacterial resistance: Ampicillin, 100 μg/mL
  Growth temperature: 37°C
  Growth strain: DH5alpha
  Copy number: High Copy
Gene/Insert
  Gene/Insert name: ncRNA targeting LRRK2-G2019S (alt name: PARK8; RIPK7; ROCO2; AURA17; DARDARIN)
  gRNA/shRNA sequence: PBS11-RTT12: GATTGCAAAGATTGCTGACTAgttttAGAGCTAGAAATAGCAAGTTAAAATAAGGCTAGTCCGTTATCAACTTGAAAAAGTGGCACCGAGTCGgtgcGCAATGCtGTAGTCAGCAATCTT
  Species: H. sapiens (human)
  Insert size (bp): 120
  Mutation: LRRK2-G2019S
  Entrez Gene: LRRK2 (a.k.a. AURA17, DARDARIN, PARK8, RIPK7, ROCO2)
  Promoter: U6
  Cloning method: Restriction Enzyme; 5′ cloning site BsaI (destroyed during cloning); 3′ cloning site BsaI (destroyed during cloning)
  Sequencing primers: 5′ ACTATCATATGCTTACCGTAAC
Terms and licenses: Academic/Nonprofit Terms; Industry Terms: Not Available to Industry
How to cite: pU6-pegRNA-LRRK2-G2019S-3b was a gift from Frank Soldner (Addgene plasmid # 180433 ; http://n2t.net/addgene:180433 ; RRID:Addgene_180433)
