[The description below was written by a language model from this plasmid's Addgene catalogue record and pLannotate feature annotations shown in this document.]
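Description:
pU6-pegRNA-LRRK2-G2019S-3b is a small mammalian expression/CRISPR plasmid built on the pU6-pegRNA-GG-acceptor backbone and designed for transient expression of a prime editing guide RNA (pegRNA) in human cells. It is propagated in E. coli at high copy through a ColE1/pUC-type origin of replication and selected with ampicillin via a β-lactamase (AmpR) gene driven by its own bla promoter. It carries no mammalian selection marker or reporter in the annotated features. The sequenced record is about 2.3 kb, smaller than the roughly 3 kb listed for the empty backbone, which probably reflects replacement of a stuffer in the acceptor vector by the short pegRNA insert, although the record does not say so. A short attB1 fragment is also annotated, apparently as a backbone remnant with no stated function.

The payload is an approximately 120 bp insert placed downstream of the human U6 RNA polymerase III promoter, cloned through BsaI sites that were destroyed during assembly. It consists of a spacer targeting human LRRK2 (also known as PARK8 or dardarin), the Streptococcus pyogenes Cas9 guide RNA scaffold, and a 3′ extension comprising a 12-nucleotide reverse transcriptase template and an 11-nucleotide primer binding site. In prime editing, the spacer directs a Cas9 nickase–reverse transcriptase fusion to the target. The primer binding site then anneals to the nicked strand, and the template encodes the desired change, here the G2019S substitution in LRRK2. The prime editor protein is not encoded on this plasmid and must be supplied separately. According to the associated publication title, the construct was used for generating isogenic human pluripotent stem cell models by prime editing.
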