Features (pLannotate 1.2.2; 6 found; start..end, strand, type, name):
     24..264     +  promoter       U6 promoter: RNA polymerase III promoter for human U6 snRNA
    294..369     +  misc_RNA       gRNA scaffold: guide RNA scaffold for the Streptococcus pyogenes CRISPR/Cas9 system
    496..1084    -  rep_origin     ori: high-copy-number ColE1/pMB1/pBR322/pUC origin of replication
   1255..2115    -  CDS            AmpR: β-lactamase; bla; confers resistance to ampicillin, carbenicillin, and related antibiotics
   2116..2220    -  promoter       AmpR promoter: bla
   2258..2275    +  protein_bind   attB1 (fragment): mutant version of attB; recombination site for the Gateway® BP reaction BP Clonase™
>Addgene plasmid #180433 | pU6-pegRNA-LRRK2-G2019S-3b | addgene full sequence | sequence record 355851 | Addgene NGS Result
CCGGTACCAAGGTCGGGCAGGAAGAGGGCCTATTTCCCATGATTCCTTCATATTTGCATATACGATACAA
GGCTGTTAGAGAGATAATTAGAATTAATTTGACTGTAAACACAAAGATATTAGTACAAAATACGTGACGT
AGAAAGTAATAATTTCTTGGGTAGTTTGCAGTTTTAAAATTATGTTTTAAAATGGACTATCATATGCTTA
CCGTAACTTGAAAGTATTTCGATTTCTTGGCTTTATATATCTTGTGGAAAGGACGAAACACCGATTGCAA
AGATTGCTGACTAGTTTTAGAGCTAGAAATAGCAAGTTAAAATAAGGCTAGTCCGTTATCAACTTGAAAA
AGTGGCACCGAGTCGGTGCGCAATGCTGTAGTCAGCAATCTTTTTTTTTAAGCTTGGGCCGCTCGAGGTA
CCTCTCTACATATGACATGTGAGCAAAAGGCCAGCAAAAGGCCAGGAACCGTAAAAAGGCCGCGTTGCTG
GCGTTTTTCCATAGGCTCCGCCCCCCTGACGAGCATCACAAAAATCGACGCTCAAGTCAGAGGTGGCGAA
ACCCGACAGGACTATAAAGATACCAGGCGTTTCCCCCTGGAAGCTCCCTCGTGCGCTCTCCTGTTCCGAC
CCTGCCGCTTACCGGATACCTGTCCGCCTTTCTCCCTTCGGGAAGCGTGGCGCTTTCTCATAGCTCACGC
TGTAGGTATCTCAGTTCGGTGTAGGTCGTTCGCTCCAAGCTGGGCTGTGTGCACGAACCCCCCGTTCAGC
CCGACCGCTGCGCCTTATCCGGTAACTATCGTCTTGAGTCCAACCCGGTAAGACACGACTTATCGCCACT
GGCAGCAGCCACTGGTAACAGGATTAGCAGAGCGAGGTATGTAGGCGGTGCTACAGAGTTCTTGAAGTGG
TGGCCTAACTACGGCTACACTAGAAGAACAGTATTTGGTATCTGCGCTCTGCTGAAGCCAGTTACCTTCG
GAAAAAGAGTTGGTAGCTCTTGATCCGGCAAACAAACCACCGCTGGTAGCGGTGGTTTTTTTGTTTGCAA
GCAGCAGATTACGCGCAGAAAAAAAGGATCTCAAGAAGATCCTTTGATCTTTTCTACGGGGTCTGACGCT
CAGTGGAACGAAAACTCACGTTAAGGGATTTTGGTCATGAGATTATCAAAAAGGATCTTCACCTAGATCC
TTTTAAATTAAAAATGAAGTTTTAAATCAATCTAAAGTATATATGAGTAAACTTGGTCTGACAGTTACCA
ATGCTTAATCAGTGAGGCACCTATCTCAGCGATCTGTCTATTTCGTTCATCCATAGTTGCCTGACTCCCC
GTCGTGTAGATAACTACGATACGGGAGGGCTTACCATCTGGCCCCAGTGCTGCAATGATACCGCGAGATC
CACGCTCACCGGCTCCAGATTTATCAGCAATAAACCAGCCAGCCGGAAGGGCCGAGCGCAGAAGTGGTCC
TGCAACTTTATCCGCCTCCATCCAGTCTATTAATTGTTGCCGGGAAGCTAGAGTAAGTAGTTCGCCAGTT
AATAGTTTGCGCAACGTTGTTGCCATTGCTACAGGCATCGTGGTGTCACGCTCGTCGTTTGGTATGGCTT
CATTCAGCTCCGGTTCCCAACGATCAAGGCGAGTTACATGATCCCCCATGTTGTGCAAAAAAGCGGTTAG
CTCCTTCGGTCCTCCGATCGTTGTCAGAAGTAAGTTGGCCGCAGTGTTATCACTCATGGTTATGGCAGCA
CTGCATAATTCTCTTACTGTCATGCCATCCGTAAGATGCTTTTCTGTGACTGGTGAGTACTCAACCAAGT
CATTCTGAGAATAGTGTATGCGGCGACCGAGTTGCTCTTGCCCGGCGTCAATACGGGATAATACCGCGCC
ACATAGCAGAACTTTAAAAGTGCTCATCATTGGAAAACGTTCTTCGGGGCGAAAACTCTCAAGGATCTTA
CCGCTGTTGAGATCCAGTTCGATGTAACCCACTCGTGCACCCAACTGATCTTCAGCATCTTTTACTTTCA
CCAGCGTTTCTGGGTGAGCAAAAACAGGAAGGCAAAATGCCGCAAAAAAGGGAATAAGGGCGACACGGAA
ATGTTGAATACTCATACTCTTCCTTTTTCAATATTATTGAAGCATTTATCAGGGTTATTGTCTCATGAGC
GGATACATATTTGAATGTATTTAGAAAAATAAACAAATAGGGGTTCCGCGCACATTTCCCCGAAAAGTGC
CACCTGACGTCGCTAGCTGTACAAAAAAGCAGGCTTTAAAGGAACCAATTCAGTCGACTGGAT
